Addgene plasmid #205114: PTNA-c200
Purpose: PTN protein expression
Depositing lab: Paul Brennan. Depositing organization: University of Oxford.
Backbone
  Vector backbone: pHL-avitag3
  Backbone size w/o insert (bp): 4706
  Vector type: Mammalian Expression
Growth in bacteria
  Bacterial resistance: Ampicillin, 100 μg/mL
  Growth temperature: 37°C
  Growth strain: DH5alpha
  Copy number: High Copy
Gene/Insert
  Gene/Insert name: PTN (alt names: HBNF1; NEGF1)
  Species: H. sapiens (human)
  Mutation: WT
  Entrez Gene: PTN (a.k.a. HARP, HB-GAM, HBBM, HBGF-8, HBGF8, HBNF, HBNF-1, NEGF1, OSF-1)
  Tag / fusion protein: PTPRSsp (N terminal on insert); AviTag-6His (C terminal on insert)
  Cloning method: Restriction Enzyme; 5′ cloning site AgeI (not destroyed); 3′ cloning site KpnI (not destroyed)
Terms and licenses: Academic/Nonprofit Terms; Industry Terms: Not Available to Industry
Depositor comments: Encodes residues 33-168. Can be biotinylated.
How to cite: PTNA-c200 was a gift from Paul Brennan (Addgene plasmid # 205114 ; http://n2t.net/addgene:205114 ; RRID:Addgene_205114)
