[The description below was written by a language model from this plasmid's Addgene catalogue record and pLannotate feature annotations shown in this document.]
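Description:
PTNA-c200 is a mammalian expression plasmid built on the pHL-avitag3 backbone for producing secreted, tagged human pleiotrophin (PTN, also known as HB-GAM, HARP or NEGF1). It is propagated in E. coli as a high-copy plasmid through a ColE1/pUC-type origin and selected with ampicillin via the β-lactamase gene and its own promoter. Short remnants of the lac promoter/operator region and a lacI fragment are also annotated in the bacterial portion of the backbone and have no evident role in expression of the insert.

The expression cassette is a CAG-style arrangement: the CMV immediate-early enhancer, the chicken β-actin promoter and a chimeric β-actin/β-globin intron drive transcription, which is terminated by the rabbit β-globin polyadenylation signal. The small HBB fragments flagged on either side of the insert most likely reflect β-globin-derived sequence flanking the cassette rather than intended coding regions. The wild-type PTN insert, cloned between AgeI and KpnI sites that remain intact, encodes residues 33–168, according to the depositor. It is preceded by a signal peptide recorded as PTPRSsp, which directs the protein into the secretory pathway, and is followed by a C-terminal AviTag and six-histidine tag. The annotation tool matched the insert to the mouse Ptn entry, whereas the catalogue record lists the species as human. The tags themselves are not annotated in the feature table.

The stated purpose is PTN protein expression. The His tag allows metal-affinity purification, and the depositor notes that the protein can be biotinylated; the AviTag is the standard substrate for site-specific biotinylation by BirA ligase, useful for immobilisation or streptavidin-based binding assays.
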