Features (pLannotate 1.2.2; 14 found; start..end, strand, type, name):
      1..380     +  enhancer       CMV enhancer: human cytomegalovirus immediate early enhancer
    382..639     +  promoter       chicken β-actin promoter: contains a 21-bp deletion relative to the standard chicken β-actin promoter
    640..1656    +  intron         chimeric intron: chimera between introns from chicken β-actin and rabbit β-globin
   1654..1752    +  CDS            HBB (fragment): HBB_LEPEU - Experimental evidence at protein level: Swiss-Prot protein existence level 1. Involved in oxygen transport from the lung to the various peripheral tissues. From Lepus europaeus (European hare).
   1774..2244    +  CDS            Ptn (fragment): PTN_MOUSE - Experimental evidence at protein level: Swiss-Prot protein existence level 1. Secreted growth factor that mediates its signal through cell- surface proteoglycan and non-proteoglycan receptors (By similarity). Binds cell-surface proteoglycan receptor via their chondroitin sulfate (CS) groups (By similarity). Thereby regulates many processes like cell proliferation, cell survival, cell growth, cell differentiation and cell migration in several tissues namely neuron and bone (PubMed:15121180, PubMed:30497772, PubMed:27445335, PubMed:19442624). Also plays a role in synaptic plasticity
   2375..2449    +  CDS            HBB (fragment): HBB_PONPY - Experimental evidence at transcript level: Swiss-Prot protein existence level 2. Involved in oxygen transport from the lung to the various peripheral tissues. From Pongo pygmaeus (Bornean orangutan).
   2520..2575    +  polyA_signal   β-globin poly(A) signal: rabbit β-globin polyadenylation signal (Gil and Proudfoot, 1987)
   2960..2976    -  protein_bind   lac operator: The lac repressor binds to the lac operator to inhibit transcription in E. coli. This inhibition can be relieved by adding lactose or isopropyl-β-D-thiogalactopyranoside (IPTG). lac repressor encoded by lacI
   2984..3014    -  promoter       lac promoter: promoter for the E. coli lac operon
   3029..3050    -  protein_bind   CAP binding site: CAP binding activates transcription in the presence of cAMP. E. coli catabolite activator protein
   3066..3167    -  CDS            lacI (fragment): LACI_ECOLI - Experimental evidence at protein level: Swiss-Prot protein existence level 1. Repressor of the lactose operon. Binds allolactose as an inducer. From Escherichia coli (strain K12).
   3350..3938    -  rep_origin     ori: high-copy-number ColE1/pMB1/pBR322/pUC origin of replication
   4109..4969    -  CDS            AmpR: β-lactamase; bla; confers resistance to ampicillin, carbenicillin, and related antibiotics
   4970..5074    -  promoter       AmpR promoter: bla
>Addgene plasmid #205114 | PTNA-c200 | addgene full sequence | sequence record 411200 | Addgene Partial NGS Result
GACATTGATTATTGACTAGTTATTAATAGTAATCAATTACGGGGTCATTAGTTCATAGCCCATATATGGA
GTTCCGCGTTACATAACTTACGGTAAATGGCCCGCCTGGCTGACCGCCCAACGACCCCCGCCCATTGACG
TCAATAATGACGTATGTTCCCATAGTAACGCCAATAGGGACTTTCCATTGACGTCAATGGGTGGAGTATT
TACGGTAAACTGCCCACTTGGCAGTACATCAAGTGTATCATATGCCAAGTACGCCCCCTATTGACGTCAA
TGACGGTAAATGGCCCGCCTGGCATTATGCCCAGTACATGACCTTATGGGACTTTCCTACTTGGCAGTAC
ATCTACGTATTAGTCATCGCTATTACCATGGTCGAGGTGAGCCCCACGTTCTGCTTCACTCTCCCCATCT
CCCCCCCCTCCCCACCCCCAATTTTGTATTTATTTATTTTTTAATTATTTTGTGCAGCGATGGGGGCGGG
GGGGGGGGGGGGGGGCGCGCGGGGGGGGGGGSGGGGCGRGGCGGAGAGGTGCGGCGGCAGCCAATCAGAG
CGGCGCGCTCCGAAAGTTTCCTTTTATGGCGAGGCGGCGGCGGCGGCGGCCCTATAAAAAGCGAAGCGCG
CGGCGGGCGGGAGTCGCTGCGCGCTGCCTTCGCCCCGTGCCCCGCTCCGCCGCCGCCTCGCGCCGCCCGC
CCCGGCTCTGACTGACCGCGTTACTCCCACAGGTGAGCGGGCGGGACGGCCCTTCTCCTCCGGGCTGTAA
TTAGCGCTTGGTTTAATGACGGCTTGTTTCTTTTCTGTGGCTGCGTGAAAGCCTTGAGGGGCTCCGGGAG
GGCCCTTTGTGCGGGGGGAGCGGCTCGGGGGGTGCGTGCGTGTGTGTGTGCGTGGGGAGCGCCGCGTGCG
GCTCCGCGCTGCCCGGCGGCTGTGAGCGCTGCGGGCGCGGCGCGGGGCTTTGTGCGCTCCGCAGTGTGCG
CGAGGGGAGCGCGGCCGGGGGCGGTGCCCCGCGGTGCGGGGGGGGCTGCGAGGGGAACAAAGGCTGCGTG
CGGGGTGTGTGCGTGGGGGGGTGAGCAGGGGGTGTGGGCGCGTCGGTCGGGCTGCAACCCCCCCTGCACC
CCCCTCCCCGAGTTGCTGAGCACGGCCCGGCTTCGGGTGCGGGGCTCCGTACGGGGCGTGGCGCGGGGCT
CGCCGTGCCGGGCGGGGGGTGGCGGCAGGTGGGGGTGCCGGGCGGGGCGGGGCCGCCTCGGGCCGGGGAG
GGCTCGGGGGAGGGGCGCGGCGGCCCCCGGAGCGCCGGCGGCTGTCGAGGCGCGGCGAGCCGCAGCCATT
GCCTTTTATGGTAATCGTGCGAGAGGGCGCAGGGACTTCCTTTGTCCCAAATCTGTGCGGAGCCGAAATC
TGGGAGGCGCCGCCGCACCCCCTCTAGCGGGCGCGGGGCGAAGCGGTGCGGCGCCGGCAGGAAGGAAATG
GGCGGGGAGGGCCTTCGTGCGTCGCCGCGCCGCCGTCCCCTTCTCCCTCTCCAGCCTCGGGGCTGTCCGC
GGGGGGACGGCTGCCTTCGGGGGGGACGGGGCAGGGCGGGGTTCGGCTTCTGGCGTGTGACCGGCGGCTC
TAGAGCCTCTGCTAACCATGTTCATGCCTTCTTCTTTTTCCTACAGCTCCTGGGCAACGTGCTGGTTATT
GTGCTGTCTCATCATTTTGGCAAAGAATTGCGGCCGTCTCAGGCCGAATTCAAGCTTGCCACCATGGGGA
TCCTTCCCAGCCCTGGGATGCCTGCGCTGCTCTCCCTCGTGAGCCTTCTCTCCGTGCTGCTGATGGGTTG
CGTAGCTGAAACCGGTGGGAAGAAAGAGAAACCAGAAAAAAAAGTGAAGAAGTCTGACTGTGGAGAATGG
CAGTGGAGTGTGTGTGTGCCCACCAGTGGAGACTGTGGGCTGGGCACACGGGAGGGCACTCGGACTGGAG
CTGAGTGCAAGCAAACCATGAAGACCCAGAGATGTAAGATCCCCTGCAACTGGAAGAAGCAATTTGGCGC
GGAGTGCAAATACCAGTTCCAGGCCTGGGGAGAATGTGACCTGAACACAGCCCTGAAGACCAGAACTGGA
AGTCTGAAGCGAGCCCTGCACAATGCCGAATGCCAGAAGACTGTCACCATCTCCAAGCCCTGTGGCAAAC
TGACCAAGCCCAAACCTCAAGCAGAATCTAAGAAGAAGAAAAAGGAAGGCAAGAAACAGGAGAAGATGCT
GGATGGTACCGGAGGTTCCGGTGGTTCCGGTCTGAATGATATCTTTGAAGCTCAGAAGATTGAATGGCAT
GAAGGACGTACCAAGCACCACCATCACCATCACTAATGATCACTCGAGACTAGTATCGCGATAATTCACT
CCTCAGGTGCAGGCTGCCTATCAGAAGGTGGTGGCTGGTGTGGCCAATGCCCTGGCTCACAAATACCACT
GAGATCTTTTTCCCTCTGCCAAAAATTATGGGGACATCATGAAGCCCCTTGAGCATCTGACTTCTGGCTA
ATAAAGGAAATTTATTTTCATTGCAATAGTGTGTTGGAATTTTTTGTGTCTCTCACTCGGAAGGACATAT
GGGAGGGCAAATCATTTAAAACATCAGAATGAGTATTTGGTTTAGAGTTTGGCAACATATGCCCATATGC
TGGCTGCCATGAACAAAGGTTGGCTATAAAGAGGTCATCAGTATATGAAACAGCCCCCTGCTGTCCATTC
CTTATTCCATAGAAAAGCCTTGACTTGAGGTTAGATTTTTTTTATATTTTGTTTTGTGTTATTTTTTTCT
TTAACATCCCTAAAATTTTCCTTACATGTTTTACTAGCCAGATTTTTCCTCCTCTCCTGACTACTCCCAG
TCATAGCTGTCCCTCTTCTCTTATGGAGATCCCTCGACCTGCAGCCCAAGCTTGGCGTAATCATGGTCAT
AGCTGTTTCCTGTGTGAAATTGTTATCCGCTCACAATTCCACACAACATACGAGCCGGAAGCATAAAGTG
TAAAGCCTGGGGTGCCTAATGAGTGAGCTAACTCACATTAATTGCGTTGCGCTCACTGCCCGCTTTCCAG
TCGGGAAACCTGTCGTGCCAGCGGATCGATCCGCTGCATTAATGAATCGGCCAACGCGCGGGGAGAGGCG
GTTTGCGTATTGGGCGCTCTTCCGCTTCCTCGCTCACTGACTCGCTGCGCTCGGTCGTTCGGCTGCGGCG
AGCGGTATCAGCTCACTCAAAGGCGGTAATACGGTTATCCACAGAATCAGGGGATAACGCAGGAAAGAAC
ATGTGAGCAAAAGGCCAGCAAAAGGCCAGGAACCGTAAAAAGGCCGCGTTGCTGGCGTTTTTCCATAGGC
TCCGCCCCCCTGACGAGCATCACAAAAATCGACGCTCAAGTCAGAGGTGGCGAAACCCGACAGGACTATA
AAGATACCAGGCGTTTCCCCCTGGAAGCTCCCTCGTGCGCTCTCCTGTTCCGACCCTGCCGCTTACCGGA
TACCTGTCCGCCTTTCTCCCTTCGGGAAGCGTGGCGCTTTCTCATAGCTCACGCTGTAGGTATCTCAGTT
CGGTGTAGGTCGTTCGCTCCAAGCTGGGCTGTGTGCACGAACCCCCCGTTCAGCCCGACCGCTGCGCCTT
ATCCGGTAACTATCGTCTTGAGTCCAACCCGGTAAGACACGACTTATCGCCACTGGCAGCAGCCACTGGT
AACAGGATTAGCAGAGCGAGGTATGTAGGCGGTGCTACAGAGTTCTTGAAGTGGTGGCCTAACTACGGCT
ACACTAGAAGAACAGTATTTGGTATCTGCGCTCTGCTGAAGCCAGTTACCTTCGGAAAAAGAGTTGGTAG
CTCTTGATCCGGCAAACAAACCACCGCTGGTAGCGGTGGTTTTTTTGTTTGCAAGCAGCAGATTACGCGC
AGAAAAAAAGGATCTCAAGAAGATCCTTTGATCTTTTCTACGGGGTCTGACGCTCAGTGGAACGAAAACT
CACGTTAAGGGATTTTGGTCATGAGATTATCAAAAAGGATCTTCACCTAGATCCTTTTAAATTAAAAATG
AAGTTTTAAATCAATCTAAAGTATATATGAGTAAACTTGGTCTGACAGTTACCAATGCTTAATCAGTGAG
GCACCTATCTCAGCGATCTGTCTATTTCGTTCATCCATAGTTGCCTGACTCCCCGTCGTGTAGATAACTA
CGATACGGGAGGGCTTACCATCTGGCCCCAGTGCTGCAATGATACCGCGAGACCCACGCTCACCGGCTCC
AGATTTATCAGCAATAAACCAGCCAGCCGGAAGGGCCGAGCGCAGAAGTGGTCCTGCAACTTTATCCGCC
TCCATCCAGTCTATTAATTGTTGCCGGGAAGCTAGAGTAAGTAGTTCGCCAGTTAATAGTTTGCGCAACG
TTGTTGCCATTGCTACAGGCATCGTGGTGTCACGCTCGTCGTTTGGTATGGCTTCATTCAGCTCCGGTTC
CCAACGATCAAGGCGAGTTACATGATCCCCCATGTTGTGCAAAAAAGCGGTTAGCTCCTTCGGTCCTCCG
ATCGTTGTCAGAAGTAAGTTGGCCGCAGTGTTATCACTCATGGTTATGGCAGCACTGCATAATTCTCTTA
CTGTCATGCCATCCGTAAGATGCTTTTCTGTGACTGGTGAGTACTCAACCAAGTCATTCTGAGAATAGTG
TATGCGGCGACCGAGTTGCTCTTGCCCGGCGTCAATACGGGATAATACCGCGCCACATAGCAGAACTTTA
AAAGTGCTCATCATTGGAAAACGTTCTTCGGGGCGAAAACTCTCAAGGATCTTACCGCTGTTGAGATCCA
GTTCGATGTAACCCACTCGTGCACCCAACTGATCTTCAGCATCTTTTACTTTCACCAGCGTTTCTGGGTG
AGCAAAAACAGGAAGGCAAAATGCCGCAAAAAAGGGAATAAGGGCGACACGGAAATGTTGAATACTCATA
CTCTTCCTTTTTCAATATTATTGAAGCATTTATCAGGGTTATTGTCTCATGAGCGGATACATATTTGAAT
GTATTTAGAAAAATAAACAAATAGGGGTTCCGCGCACATTTCCCCGAAAAGTGCCACCTGGGTC
