>Addgene plasmid #205114 | PTNA-c200 | depositor partial sequence | sequence record 399318 | ORF of expressed gene of interest
ATGGGGATCCTTCCCAGCCCTGGGATGCCTGCGCTGCTCTCCCTCGTGAGCCTTCTCTCCGTGCTGCTGA
TGGGTTGCGTAGCTGAAACCGGTGGGAAGAAAGAGAAACCAGAAAAAAAAGTGAAGAAGTCTGACTGTGG
AGAATGGCAGTGGAGTGTGTGTGTGCCCACCAGTGGAGACTGTGGGCTGGGCACACGGGAGGGCACTCGG
ACTGGAGCTGAGTGCAAGCAAACCATGAAGACCCAGAGATGTAAGATCCCCTGCAACTGGAAGAAGCAAT
TTGGCGCGGAGTGCAAATACCAGTTCCAGGCCTGGGGAGAATGTGACCTGAACACAGCCCTGAAGACCAG
AACTGGAAGTCTGAAGCGAGCCCTGCACAATGCCGAATGCCAGAAGACTGTCACCATCTCCAAGCCCTGT
GGCAAACTGACCAAGCCCAAACCTCAAGCAGAATCTAAGAAGAAGAAAAAGGAAGGCAAGAAACAGGAGA
AGATGCTGGATGGTACCGGAGGTTCCGGTGGTTCCGGTCTGAATGATATCTTTGAAGCTCAGAAGATTGA
ATGGCATGAAGGACGTACCAAGCACCACCATCACCATCACTAA
